Addgene plasmid #19942: pcDNA3-HA-CUL1 delta C22
Depositing lab: Yue Xiong. Depositing organization: University of North Carolina at Chapel Hill. Publication: The CUL1 C-terminal sequence and ROC1 are required for efficient nuclear accumulation, NEDD8 modification, and ubiquitin ligase activity of CUL1. Furukawa M, Zhang Y, McCarville J, Ohta T, Xiong Y. Mol Cell Biol. 2000 Nov . 20(21):8185-97. 10.1128/MCB.20.21.8185-8197.2000 PubMed 11027288.
Backbone
  Vector backbone: pcDNA3-HA
  Backbone manufacturer: Invitrogen
  Backbone size w/o insert (bp): 5400
  Vector type: Mammalian Expression
  Selectable markers: G418
Growth in bacteria
  Bacterial resistance: Ampicillin, 100 μg/mL
  Growth temperature: 37°C
  Growth strain: DH5alpha
  Copy number: High Copy
Gene/Insert
  Gene/Insert name: cullin 1 delta C22 (alt name: CUL1)
  Species: H. sapiens (human)
  Insert size (bp): 2260
  Mutation: Mutation of 22 amino acids from the C terminus
  GenBank ID: NP_003583
  Entrez Gene: CUL1
  Tag / fusion protein: HA2 (N terminal on backbone)
  Cloning method: Restriction Enzyme
  Sequencing primers: 5′ T7; 3′ SP6
Terms and licenses: Academic/Nonprofit Terms; Industry Terms: Not Available to Industry
How to cite: pcDNA3-HA-CUL1 delta C22 was a gift from Yue Xiong (Addgene plasmid # 19942 ; http://n2t.net/addgene:19942 ; RRID:Addgene_19942)
