[The description below was written by a language model from this plasmid's Addgene catalogue record.]
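Description:
pcDNA3-HA-CUL1 delta C22 is a mammalian expression plasmid built on pcDNA3-HA, a derivative of the Invitrogen pcDNA3 backbone (about 5.4 kb without insert) that supplies an N-terminal HA epitope tag, recorded as HA2. It is propagated in E. coli as a high-copy plasmid under ampicillin selection, and G418 can be used to select transfected mammalian cells. The record does not list the promoter or other backbone features and includes no feature table. pcDNA3-type vectors generally drive the insert from the CMV immediate-early promoter, and the T7 and SP6 sequencing primers listed are consistent with the phage promoter sites that flank the cloning region in that vector family.

The insert, roughly 2.26 kb and introduced by restriction cloning, encodes human cullin 1 (CUL1), the scaffold subunit of SCF-type cullin-RING ubiquitin ligases. The record describes the change as a mutation of 22 amino acids from the C terminus, and the "delta C22" name suggests that these residues are deleted, giving an HA-tagged, C-terminally truncated protein. The tag allows the mutant to be detected or immunoprecipitated with anti-HA antibodies and distinguished from endogenous CUL1.

The associated publication examines the requirement for the CUL1 C-terminal sequence and ROC1 in nuclear accumulation, NEDD8 modification and ubiquitin ligase activity of CUL1. The construct therefore suits comparisons with wild-type CUL1 in transfected mammalian cells, testing how loss of the C-terminal residues affects localisation, neddylation and ligase function.
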