>Addgene plasmid #19942 | pcDNA3-HA-CUL1 delta C22 | addgene partial sequence | sequence record 26170 | 19942 with CMV-F
GAGCTCTCTGGCTAACTAGAGAACCCACTGCTTACTGGCTTATCGAAATTAATACGACTCACTATAGGGA
GACCCAAGCTTGGTACCGAGCTCGGATCCACTAGTAACGGCCGCCAGTGTGCTGGAATTCATGTACCCAT
ACGATGTTCCTGACTATGCGGGCTATCCCTATGACCTCCCGGACTATGCAGGGCCCATGGCGTCAACCCG
GAGCCAGAACCCCCACGGCCTGAAGCAGATTGGCCTGGACCAGATCTGGGACGACCTCAGAGCCGGCATC
CAGCAGGTGTACACACGGCAGAGCATGGCCAAGTCCAGATATATGGAGCTCTACACTCATGTTTATAACT
ACTGTACTAGTGTTCACCAGTCAAACCAAGCACGAGGAGCTGGAGTTCCTCCTTCTAAGTCGAAAAAGGG
GCAGACACCTGGAGGAGCTCAGTTTGTTGGCCTGGAATTATATAAACGACTTAAGGAATTTTTGAAGAAT
TACTTGACAAATCTTCTTAAGGATGGAGAAGATTTGATGGATGAGAGTGTACTGAAATTCTACACTCAAC
AATGGGAAGATTATCGATTTTCAAGCAAAGTGCTGAATGGAATTTGTGCCTACCTCAATAGACATTGGGT
TCGCCGTGAATGTGACGAAGGACGAAAAGGAATATATGAAATCTATTCGCTTGCATTGGTGACTTGGAGA
GACTGTCTGTTCAGCCACTGAATAAACAGGTAACAAATGCTGTTTTAAAGCTGATTGAAAAGGAAAGGAA
TGGTGAAACCATCAATACAGATTGATTA
