>Addgene plasmid #19942 | pcDNA3-HA-CUL1 delta C22 | addgene partial sequence | sequence record 26171 | 19942 with hCul1-F 5'-accgaacagaagcaggaaca
AACTCGAGGAGACGCAAACTACTGATTCAGGCGGCCATCGTGAGAATCATGAAGATGAGGAAGGTTCTGA
AACACCAGCAGTTACTTGGCGAGGTCCTCACTCAGCTGTCCTCCAGGTTCAAACCTCGAGTCCCTGTGAT
CAAGAAATGCATTGACTGACTAATTGAGAAAGAATATTTGGAGCGAGTGGATGGTGAAAAGGACACCTAC
AGTTACTTGGCTTAACCCTTCTGGATCCAGATCTGTGGAATGTGTGTCAGTTAGGGTGTGGAAAGTCCCC
AGGCTCCCCAGCAGGCAGAAGTATGCAAAGCATGCATCTCAATTAGTCAGCAACCAGGTGTGGAAAGTCC
CCAGGCTCCCCAGCAGGCAGAAGTATGCAAAGCATGCATCTCAATTAGTCAGCAACCATAGTCCCGCCCC
TAACTCCGCCCATCCCGCCCCTAACTCCGCCCAGTTCCGCCCATTCTCCGCCCCATGGCTGACTAATTTT
TTTTATTTATGCAGAGGCCGAGGCCGCCTCTGCCTCTGAGCTATTCCAGAAGTAGTGAGGAGGCTTTTTT
GGAGGCCTAGGCTTTTGCAAAAAGCTCCCGGGAGCTTGTATATCCATTTTCGGATCTGATCAAGAGACAG
GATGAGGATCGTTTCGCATGATTGAACAAGATGGATTGCACGCAGGTTCTCCGGCCGCTTGGGTGGAGAG
GCTATTCGGCTATNNACTGGGCACAACANANAATCNGCTGCTCTGATGCCGCCGTGTTCCGGCTGTCAGC
GCAGGGCGCCNGGTTCTTTTTNCAAAACGACTGTCCGTGCCTGAATGACTGCAGAC
